>Addgene plasmid #68257 | pICSL12009 | depositor full sequence | sequence record 119202 | pICSL12009 sequence 4239 bps
GGAGGTGCAGCGTGACCCGGTCGTGCCCCTCTCTAGAGATAATGAGCATTGCATGTCTAAGTTATAAAAA
ATTACCACATATTTTTTTTGTCACACTTGTTTGAAGTGCAGTTTATCTATCTTTATACATATATTTAAAC
TTTACTCTACGAATAATATAATCTATAGTACTACAATAATATCAGTGTTTTAGAGAATCATATAAATGAA
CAGTTAGACATGGTCTAAAGGACAATTGAGTATTTTGACAACAGGACTCTACAGTTTTATCTTTTTAGTG
TGCATGTGTTCTCCTTTTTTTTTGCAAATAGCTTCACCTATATAATACTTCATCCATTTTATTAGTACAT
CCATTTAGGGTTTAGGGTTAATGGTTTTTATAGACTAATTTTTTTAGTACATCTATTTTATTCTATTTTA
GCCTCTAAATTAAGAAAACTAAAACTCTATTTTAGTTTTTTTATTTAATAATTTAGATATAAAATAGAAT
AAAATAAAGTGACTAAAAATTAAACAAATACCCTTTAAGAAATTAAAAAAACTAAGGAAACATTTTTCTT
GTTTCGAGTAGATAATGCCAGCCTGTTAAACGCCGTCGACGAGTCTAACGGACACCAACCAGCGAACCAG
CAGCGTCGCGTCGGGCCAAGCGAAGCAGACGGCACGGCATCTCTGTCGCTGCCTCTGGACCCCTCTCGAG
AGTTCCGCTCCACCGTTGGACTTGCTCCGCTGTCGGCATCCAGAAATTGCGTGGCGGAGCGGCAGACGTG
AGCCGGCACGGCAGGCGGCCTCCTCCTCCTCTCACGGCACGGCAGCTACGGGGGATTCCTTTCCCACCGC
TCCTTCGCTTTCCCTTCCTCGCCCGCCGTAATAAATAGACACCCCCTCCACACCCTCTTTCCCCAACCTC
GTGTTGTTCGGAGCGCACACACACACAACCAGATCTCCCCCAAATCCACCCGTCGGCACCTCCGCTTCAA
GGTACGCCGCTCGTCCTCCCCCCCCCCCCCTCTCTACCTTCTCTAGATCGGCGTTCCGGTCCATGGTTAG
GGCCCGGTAGTTCTACTTCTGTTCATGTTTGTGTTAGATCCGTGTTTGTGTTAGATCCGTGCTGCTAGCG
TTCGTACACGGATGCGACCTGTACGTCAGACACGTTCTGATTGCTAACTTGCCAGTGTTTCTCTTTGGGG
AATCCTGGGATGGCTCTAGCCGTTCCGCAGACGGGATCGATTTCATGATTTTTTTTGTTTCGTTGCATAG
GGTTTGGTTTGCCCTTTTCCTTTATTTCAATATATGCCGTGCACTTGTTTGTCGGGTCATCTTTTCATGC
TTTTTTTTGTCTTGGTTGTGATGATGTGGTCTGGTTGGGCGGTCGTTCTAGATCGGAGTAGAATTCTGTT
TCAAACTACCTGGTGGATTTATTAATTTTGGATCTGTATGTGTGTGCCATACATATTCATAGTTACGAAT
TGAAGATGATGGATGGAAATATCGATCTAGGATAGGTATACATGTTGATGCGGGTTTTACTGATGCATAT
ACAGAGATGCTTTTTGTTCGCTTGGTTGTGATGATGTGGTGTGGTTGGGCGGTCGTTCATTCGTTCTAGA
TCGGAGTAGAATACTGTTTCAAACTACCTGGTGTATTTATTAATTTTGGAACTGTATGTGTGTGTCATAC
ATCTTCATAGTTACGAGTTTAAGATGGATGGAAATATCGATCTAGGATAGGTATACATGTTGATGTGGGT
TTTACTGATGCATATACATGATGGCATATGCAGCATCTATTCATATGCTCTAACCTTGAGTACCTATCTA
TTATAATAAACAAGTATGTTTTATAATTATTTTGATCTTGATATACTTGGATGATGGCATATGCAGCAGC
TATATGTGGATTTTTTTAGCCCTGCCTTCATACGCTATTTATTTGCTTGGTACTGTTTCTTTTGTCGATG
CTCACCCTGTTGTTTGGTGTTACTTCTGCAGGAATGTGAGACCACGAAGTGGCTCTTCAGTGGACGAAAG
GGCCTCGTGATACGCCTATTTTTATAGGTTAATGTCATGATAATAATGGTTTCTTAGACGTCAGGTGGCA
CTTTTCGGGGAAATGTGCGCGGAACCCCTATTTGTTTATTTTTCTAAATACATTCAAATATGTATCCGCT
CATGAGACAATAACCCTGATAAATGCTTCAATAATATTGAAAAAGGAAGAGTATGCGCTCACGCAACTGG
TCCAGAACCTTGACCGAACGCAGCGGTGGTAACGGCGCAGTGGCGGTTTTCATGGCTTGTTATGACTGTT
TTTTTGGGGTACAGTCTATGCCTCGGGCATCCAAGCAGCAAGCGCGTTACGCCGTGGGTCGATGTTTGAT
GTTATGGAGCAGCAACGATGTTACGCAGCAGGGCAGTCGCCCTAAAACAAAGTTAAACATCATGAGGGAA
GCGGTGATCGCCGAAGTATCGACTCAACTATCAGAGGTAGTTGGCGTCATCGAGCGCCATCTCGAACCGA
CGTTGCTGGCCGTACATTTGTACGGCTCCGCAGTGGATGGCGGCCTGAAGCCACACAGCGATATTGATTT
GCTGGTTACGGTGACCGTAAGGCTTGATGAAACAACGCGGCGAGCTTTGATCAACGACCTTTTGGAAACT
TCGGCTTCCCCTGGAGAGAGCGAGATTCTCCGCGCTGTAGAAGTCACCATTGTTGTGCACGACGACATCA
TTCCGTGGCGTTATCCAGCTAAGCGCGAACTGCAATTTGGAGAATGGCAGCGCAATGACATTCTTGCAGG
TATCTTCGAGCCAGCCACGATCGACATTGATCTGGCTATCTTGCTGACAAAAGCAAGAGAACATAGCGTT
GCCTTGGTAGGTCCAGCGGCGGAGGAACTCTTTGATCCGGTTCCTGAACAGGATCTATTTGAGGCGCTAA
ATGAAACCTTAACGCTATGGAACTCGCCGCCCGACTGGGCTGGCGATGAGCGAAATGTAGTGCTTACGTT
GTCCCGCATTTGGTACAGCGCAGTAACCGGCAAAATCGCGCCGAAGGATGTCGCTGCCGACTGGGCAATG
GAGCGCCTGCCGGCCCAGTATCAGCCCGTCATACTTGAAGCTAGACAGGCTTATCTTGGACAAGAAGAAG
ATCGCTTGGCCTCGCGCGCAGATCAGTTGGAAGAATTTGTCCATTACGTAAAAGGCGAGATCACCAAGGT
AGTCGGCAAATAACTGTCAGACCAAGTTTACTCATATATACTTTAGATTGATTTAAAACTTCATTTTTAA
TTTAAAAGGATCTAGGTGAAGATCCTTTTTGATAATCTCATGACCAAAATCCCTTAACGTGAGTTTTCGT
TCCACTGAGCGTCAGACCCCGTAGAAAAGATCAAAGGATCTTCTTGAGATCCTTTTTTTCTGCGCGTAAT
CTGCTGCTTGCAAACAAAAAAACCACCGCTACCAGCGGTGGTTTGTTTGCCGGATCAAGAGCTACCAACT
CTTTTTCCGAAGGTAACTGGCTTCAGCAGAGCGCAGATACCAAATACTGTCCTTCTAGTGTAGCCGTAGT
TAGGCCACCACTTCAAGAACTCTGTAGCACCGCCTACATACCTCGCTCTGCTAATCCTGTTACCAGTGGC
TGCTGCCAGTGGCGATAAGTCGTGTCTTACCGGGTTGGACTCAAGACGATAGTTACCGGATAAGGCGCAG
CGGTCGGGCTGAACGGGGGGTTCGTGCACACAGCCCAGCTTGGAGCGAACGACCTACACCGAACTGAGAT
ACCTACAGCGTGAGCTATGAGAAAGCGCCACGCTTCCCGAAGGGAGAAAGGCGGACAGGTATCCGGTAAG
CGGCAGGGTCGGAACAGGAGAGCGCACGAGGGAGCTTCCAGGGGGAAACGCCTGGTATCTTTATAGTCCT
GTCGGGTTTCGCCACCTCTGACTTGAGCGTCGATTTTTGTGATGCTCGTCAGGGGGGCGGAGCCTATGGA
AAAACGCCAGCAACGCGGCCTTTTTACGGTTCCTGGCCTTTTGCTGGCCTTTTGCTCACATGTTCTTTCC
TGCGTTATCCCCTGATTCTGTGGATAACCGTATTACCGCCTTTGAGTGAGCTGATACCGCTCGCCGCAGC
CGAACGACCGAGCGCAGCGAGTCAGTGAGCGAGGAAGCGGAAGAGCGCCCAATACGCAAACCGCCTCTCC
CCGCGCGTTGGCCGATTCATTAATCACTCTGTGGTCTCA
Features (pLannotate 1.2.2; 7 found; start..end, strand, type, name):
      5..1991    +  promoter       Ubi promoter: maize polyubiquitin gene promoter
   2118..2222    +  promoter       AmpR promoter: bla
   2213..2293    -  CDS            int (fragment): INT2_ECOLX - Protein inferred from homology: Swiss-Prot protein existence level 3. Putative integrase believed to be involved in the insertion of antibiotic resistance genes into plasmids and transposons. From Escherichia coli.
   2379..2435    +  CDS            GmR (fragment): gentamycin acetyltransferase; aacC1; confers resistance to gentamycin
   2442..3230    +  CDS            aadA: S3AD_ECOLX - Experimental evidence at protein level: Swiss-Prot protein existence level 1. Mediates bacterial resistance to the antibiotics streptomycin and spectinomycin. From Escherichia coli.
   3404..3992    +  rep_origin     ori: high-copy-number ColE1/pMB1/pBR322/pUC origin of replication
   4175..4224    +  CDS            lacI (fragment): lac repressor; lacI; The lac repressor binds to the lac operator to inhibit transcription in E. coli. This inhibition can be relieved by adding lactose or isopropyl-β-D-thiogalactopyranoside (IPTG).
