[The description below was written by a language model from this plasmid's Addgene catalogue record and pLannotate feature annotations shown in this document.]
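Description:
pICSL12009 is a Level 0 Golden Gate (MoClo-style) part plasmid that stores the maize (Zea mays) polyubiquitin promoter together with its 5′ untranslated region, known as ZmUbi, as a standardised module for plant synthetic biology. It is built on the pICH41295 acceptor backbone and totals 4,239 bp, of which about 2 kb is the insert; the feature annotation places the Ubi promoter across nearly the whole of that region. The part was inserted using the Type IIS enzyme BpiI, and both cloning sites were destroyed in the process, as expected for Golden Gate assembly into a Level 0 acceptor. The record does not state which enzyme or overhangs are used to release the part for later assembly steps.

The plasmid is maintained in E. coli at high copy number through a ColE1/pUC-type origin and is selected with spectinomycin, conferred by the aadA aminoglycoside adenylyltransferase gene, which lies downstream of an annotated AmpR (bla) promoter. Short fragments annotated as an integrase, gentamicin acetyltransferase and lacI are most likely remnants of the sources from which the resistance cassette and backbone were derived rather than functional genes. The plasmid contains no coding sequence, terminator or plant selection marker of its own, so it is not an expression vector but a building block: the promoter and 5′UTR module is meant to be combined with coding sequence and terminator parts to form transcription units. ZmUbi is widely used for strong constitutive expression in cereals and other monocots, and the associated publication concerns RNA-guided Cas9 mutagenesis in barley and Brassica oleracea.
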