Addgene plasmid #68257: pICSL12009
Purpose: Level 0 Golden Gate Part: Promoter and 5UTR Ubiquitin (Zea mays)
Depositing lab: Nicola Patron. Depositing organization: Sainsbury Laboratory, Norwich. Publication: Induction of targeted, heritable mutations in barley and Brassica oleracea using RNA-guided Cas9 nuclease. Lawrenson T, Shorinola O, Stacey N, Li C, Ostergaard L, Patron N, Uauy C, Harwood W. Genome Biol. 2015 Nov 30;16(1):258. doi: 10.1186/s13059-015-0826-7. PubMed 26616834.
Backbone
  Vector backbone: pICH41295 AddGene #47997
  Total vector size (bp): 4239
  Vector type: Synthetic Biology
Growth in bacteria
  Bacterial resistance: Spectinomycin, 50 μg/mL
  Growth temperature: 37°C
  Growth strain: DH5alpha
  Copy number: High Copy
Gene/Insert
  Gene/Insert name: Promoter and 5UTR Ubiquitin (Zea mays) (alt name: ZmUbi)
  Species: Zea mays
  Insert size (bp): 1992
  Cloning method: Restriction Enzyme; 5′ cloning site BpiI (destroyed during cloning); 3′ cloning site BpiI (destroyed during cloning)
  Sequencing primers: 5′ CGTTATCCCCTGATTCTGTGGATAAC; 3′ GTCTCATGAGCGGATACATATTTGAATG
Terms and licenses: Academic/Nonprofit Terms; Industry Terms: Not Available to Industry
How to cite: pICSL12009 was a gift from Nicola Patron (Addgene plasmid # 68257 ; http://n2t.net/addgene:68257 ; RRID:Addgene_68257)
