>Addgene plasmid #68257 | pICSL12009 | addgene partial sequence | sequence record 122219 | MoCloF 5'-agcgaggaagcggaagagcg-3'
CGATTCATTAATCACTCTGTGGTCTCAGGAGGTGCAGCGTGACCCGGTCGTGCCCCTCTCTAGAGATAAT
GAGCATTGCATGTCTAAGTTATAAAAAATTACCACATATTTTTTTTGTCACACTTGTTTGAAGTGCAGTT
TATCTATCTTTATACATATATTTAAACTTTACTCTACGAATAATATAATCTATAGTACTACAATAATATC
AGTGTTTTAGAGAATCATATAAATGAACAGTTAGACATGGTCTAAAGGACAATTGAGTATTTTGACAACA
GGACTCTACAGTTTTATCTTTTTAGTGTGCATGTGTTCTCCTTTTTTTTTGCAAATAGCTTCACCTATAT
AATACTTCATCCATTTTATTAGTACATCCATTTAGGGTTTAGGGTTAATGGTTTTTATAGACTAATTTTT
TTAGTACATCTATTTTATTCTATTTTAGCCTCTAAATTAAGAAAACTAAAACTCTATTTTAGTTTTTTTA
TTTAATAATTTAGATATAAAATAGAATAAAATAAAGTGACTAAAAATTAAACAAATACCCTTTAAGAAAT
TAAAAAAACTAAGGAAACATTTTTCTTGTTTCGAGTAGATAATGCCAGCCTGTTAAACGCCGTCGACGAG
TCTAACGGACACCAACCAGCGAACCAGCAGCGTCGCGTCGGGCCAAGCGAAGCAGACGGCACGGCATCTC
TGTCGCTGCCTCTGGACCCCTCTCGAGAGTTCCGCTCCACCGTTGGACTTGCTCCGCTGTCGGCATCCAG
AAATTGCGTGGCGGAGCGGCAGACGTGAGCCGGCACGGCAGGCGGCCTCCTCCTCCTCTCACGGCACGGC
AGCTACG
