>Addgene plasmid #68257 | pICSL12009 | addgene partial sequence | sequence record 122220 | MoCloR 5'-gccacctgacgtctaagaaacc-3'
GCGTATCACGAGGCCCTTTCGTCCACTGAAGAGCCACTTCGTGGTCTCACATTCCTGCAGAAGTAACACC
AAACAACAGGGTGAGCATCGACAAAAGAAACAGTACCAAGCAAATAAATAGCGTATGAAGGCAGGGCTAA
AAAAATCCACATATAGCTGCTGCATATGCCATCATCCAAGTATATCAAGATCAAAATAATTATAAAACAT
ACTTGTTTATTATAATAGATAGGTACTCAAGGTTAGAGCATATGAATAGATGCTGCATATGCCATCATGT
ATATGCATCAGTAAAACCCACATCAACATGTATACCTATCCTAGATCGATATTTCCATCCATCTTAAACT
CGTAACTATGAAGATGTATGACACACACATACAGTTCCAAAATTAATAAATACACCAGGTAGTTTGAAAC
AGTATTCTACTCCGATCTAGAACGAATGAACGACCGCCCAACCACACCACATCATCACAACCAAGCGAAC
AAAAAGCATCTCTGTATATGCATCAGTAAAACCCGCATCAACATGTATACCTATCCTAGATCGATATTTC
CATCCATCATCTTCAATTCGTAACTATGAATATGTATGGCACACACATACAGATCCAAAATTAATAAATC
CACCAGGTAGTTTGAAACAGAATTCTACTCCGATCTAGAACGACCGCCCAACCAGACCACATCATCACAA
CCAAGACAAAAAAAAGCATGAAAAGATGACCCGACAAACAAGTGCACGGCATATATTGAAATAAAGGAAA
AGGGCAAACCAAACCCTATGCAACGAA
